>Addgene plasmid #132560 | pspCas9-ABE-3'UTR-sgRNA-Tetra-com-vector | addgene full sequence | sequence record 259542 | Addgene NGS Result
CCCTCTCTGCGCGCTCGCTCGCTCACTGAGGCCGGGCGACCAAAGGTCGCCCGACGCCCGGGCTTTGCCC
GGGCGGCCTCAGTGAGCGAGCGAGCGCGCAGCTGCCTGCAGGGGCGCCTGATGCGGTATTTTCTCCTTAC
GCATCTGTGCGGTATTTCACACCGCATA
[95 nt withheld, positions 169-263]
T
[46 nt withheld, positions 265-310]
C
[141 nt withheld, positions 312-452]
CCTTTGACGTTGGAGTCCACGTTCTTT
[37 nt withheld, positions 480-516]
ACTCTATCTCGGGCTATTCTTTTGATTTATAAGGGATTTTGCCGATTTCGGTCTATTGGTTAAAAAATGA
GCTGATTTAACAAAAATTTAACGCGAATTTTAACAAAATATTAACGTTTACAATTTTATGGTGCACTCTC
AGTACAATCTGCTCTGATGCCGCATAGTTAAGCCAGCCCCGACACCCGCCAACACCCGCTGACGCGCCCT
GACGGGCTTGTCTGCTCCCGGCATCCGCTTACAGACAAGCTGTGACCGTCTCCGGGAGCTGCATGTGTCA
GAGGTTTTCACCGTCATCACCGAAACGCGCGAGACGAAAGGGCCTCGTGATACGCCTATTTTTATAGGTT
AATGTCATGATAATAATGGTTTCTTAGACGTCAGGTGGCACTTTTCGGGGAAATGTGCGCGGAACCCCTA
TTTGTTTATTTTTCTAAATACATTCAAATATGTATCCGCTCATGAGACAATAACCCTGATAAATGCTTCA
ATAATATTGAAAAAGGAAGAGTATGAGTATTCAACATTTCCGTGTCGCCCTTATTCCCTTTTTTGCGGCA
TTTTGCCTTCCTGTTTTTGCTCACCCAGAAACGCTGGTGAAAGTAAAAGATGCTGAAGATCAGTTGGGTG
CACGAGTGGGTTACATCGAACTGGATCTCAACAGCGGTAAGATCCTTGAGAGTTTTCGCCCCGAAGAACG
TTTTCCAATGATGAGCACTTTTAAAGTTCTGCTATGTGGCGCGGTATTATCCCGTATTGACGCCGGGCAA
GAGCAACTCGGTCGCCGCATACACTATTCTCAGAATGACTTGGTTGAGTACTCACCAGTCACAGAAAAGC
ATCTTACGGATGGCATGACAGTAAGAGAATTATGCAGTGCTGCCATAACCATGAGTGATAACACTGCGGC
CAACTTACTTCTGACAACGATCGGAGGACCGAAGGAGCTAACCGCTTTTTTGCACAACATGGGGGATCAT
GTAACTCGCCTTGATCGTTGGGAACCGGAGCTGAATGAAGCCATACCAAACGACGAGCGTGACACCACGA
TGCCTGTAGCAATGGCAACAACGTTGCGCAAACTATTAACTGGCGAACTACTTACTCTAGCTTCCCGGCA
ACAATTAATAGACTGGATGGAGGCGGATAAAGTTGCAGGACCACTTCTGCGCTCGGCCCTTCCGGCTGGC
TGGTTTATTGCTGATAAATCTGGAGCCGGTGAGCGTGGAAGCCGCGGTATCATTGCAGCACTGGGGCCAG
ATGGTAAGCCCTCCCGTATCGTAGTTATCTACACGACGGGGAGTCAGGCAACTATGGATGAACGAAATAG
ACAGATCGCTGAGATAGGTGCCTCACTGATTAAGCATTGGTAACTGTCAGACCAAGTTTACTCATATATA
CTTTAGATTGATTTAAAACTTCATTTTTAATTTAAAAGGATCTAGGTGAAGATCCTTTTTGATAATCTCA
TGACCAAAATCCCTTAACGTGAGTTTTCGTTCCACTGAGCGTCAGACCCCGTAGAAAAGATCAAAGGATC
TTCTTGAGATCCTTTTTTTCTGCGCGTAATCTGCTGCTTGCAAACAAAAAAACCACCGCTACCAGCGGTG
GTTTGTTTGCCGGATCAAGAGCTACCAACTCTTTTTCCGAAGGTAACTGGCTTCAGCAGAGCGCAGATAC
CAAATACTGTTCTTCTAGTGTAGCCGTAGTTAGGCCACCACTTCAAGAACTCTGTAGCACCGCCTACATA
CCTCGCTCTGCTAATCCTGTTACCAGTGGCTGCTGCCAGTGGCGATAAGTCGTGTCTTACCGGGTTGGAC
TCAAGACGATAGTTACCGGATAAGGCGCAGCGGTCGGGCTGAACGGGGGGTTCGTGCACACAGCCCAGCT
TGGAGCGAACGACCTACACCGAACTGAGATACCTACAGCGTGAGCTATGAGAAAGCGCCACGCTTCCCGA
AGGGAGAAAGGCGGACAGGTATCCGGTAAGCGGCAGGGTCGGAACAGGAGAGCGCACGAGGGAGCTTCCA
GGGGGAAACGCCTGGTATCTTTATAGTCCTGTCGGGTTTCGCCACCTCTGACTTGAGCGTCGATTTTTGT
GATGCTCGTCAGGGGGGCGGAGCCTATGGAAAAACGCCAGCAACGCGGCCTTTTTACGGTTCCTGGCCTT
TTGCTGGCCTTTTGCTCACATGTGAGGGCCTATTTCCCATGATTCCTTCATATTTGCATATACGATACAA
GGCTGTTAGAGAGATAATTGGAATTAATTTGACTGTAAACACAAAGATATTAGTACAAAATACGTGACGT
AGAAAGTAATAATTTCTTGGGTAGTTTGCAGTTTTAAAATTATGTTTTAAAATGGACTATCATATGCTTA
CCGTAACTTGAAAGTATTTCGATTTCTTGGCTTTATATATCTTGTGGAAAGGACGAAACACCGGTGTCTT
CCTCGAGGAAGACCCGTTTGAGAGCTAGGCCCTGAATGCCTGCGAGCATCCCACGGCCTAGCAAGTTCAA
ATAAGGCTAGTCCGTTATCAACTTGAAAAAGTGGCACCGAGTCGGTGCTTTTTTTGGTACCCGTTACATA
ACTTACGGTAAATGGCCCGCCTGGCTGACCGCCCAACGACCCCCGCCCATTGACGTCAATAGTAACGCCA
ATAGGGACTTTCCATTGACGTCAATGGGTGGAGTATTTACGGTAAACTGCCCACTTGGCAGTACATCAAG
TGTATCATATGCCAAGTACGCCCCCTATTGACGTCAATGACGGTAAATGGCCCGCCTGGCATTGTGCCCA
GTACATGACCTTATGGGACTTTCCTACTTGGCAGTACATCTACGTATTAGTCATCGCTATTACCATGGTG
ATGCGGTTTTGGCAGTACATCAATGGGCGTGGATAGCGGTTTGACTCACGGGGATTTCCAAGTCTCCACC
CCATTGACGTCAATGGGAGTTTGTTTTGGCACCAAAATCAACGGGACTTTCCAAAATGTCGTAACAACTC
CGCCCCATTGACGCAAATGGGCGGTAGGCGTGTACGGTGGGAGGTCTATATAAGCAGAGCTGGTTTAGTG
AACCGTCAGATCCGCTAGAGATCCGCGGCCGCTAATACGACTCACTATAGGGAGAGCCGCCACCATGAAA
CGGACAGCCGACGGAAGCGAGTTCGAGTCACCAAAGAAGAAGCGGAAAGTCTCTGAAGTCGAGTTTAGCC
ACGAGTATTGGATGAGGCACGCACTGACCCTGGCAAAGCGAGCATGGGATGAAAGAGAAGTCCCCGTGGG
CGCCGTGCTGGTGCACAACAATAGAGTGATCGGAGAGGGATGGAACAGGCCAATCGGCCGCCACGACCCT
ACCGCACACGCAGAGATCATGGCACTGAGGCAGGGAGGCCTGGTCATGCAGAATTACCGCCTGATCGATG
CCACCCTGTATGTGACACTGGAGCCATGCGTGATGTGCGCAGGAGCAATGATCCACAGCAGGATCGGAAG
AGTGGTGTTCGGAGCACGGGACGCCAAGACCGGCGCAGCAGGCTCCCTGATGGATGTGCTGCACCACCCC
GGCATGAACCACCGGGTGGAGATCACAGAGGGAATCCTGGCAGACGAGTGCGCCGCCCTGCTGAGCGATT
TCTTTAGAATGCGGAGACAGGAGATCAAGGCCCAGAAGAAGGCACAGAGCTCCACCGACTCTGGAGGATC
TAGCGGAGGATCCTCTGGAAGCGAGACACCAGGCACAAGCGAGTCCGCCACACCAGAGAGCTCCGGCGGC
TCCTCCGGAGGATCCTCTGAGGTGGAGTTTTCCCACGAGTACTGGATGAGACATGCCCTGACCCTGGCCA
AGAGGGCACGCGATGAGAGGGAGGTGCCTGTGGGAGCCGTGCTGGTGCTGAACAATAGAGTGATCGGCGA
GGGCTGGAACAGAGCCATCGGCCTGCACGACCCAACAGCCCATGCCGAAATTATGGCCCTGAGACAGGGC
GGCCTGGTCATGCAGAACTACAGACTGATTGACGCCACCCTGTACGTGACATTCGAGCCTTGCGTGATGT
GCGCCGGCGCCATGATCCACTCTAGGATCGGCCGCGTGGTGTTTGGCGTGAGGAACGCAAAAACCGGCGC
CGCAGGCTCCCTGATGGACGTGCTGCACTACCCCGGCATGAATCACCGCGTCGAAATTACCGAGGGAATC
CTGGCAGATGAATGTGCCGCCCTGCTGTGCTATTTCTTTCGGATGCCTAGACAGGTGTTCAATGCTCAGA
AGAAGGCCCAGAGCTCCACCGACTCCGGAGGATCTAGCGGAGGCTCCTCTGGCTCTGAGACACCTGGCAC
AAGCGAGAGCGCAACACCTGAAAGCAGCGGGGGCAGCAGCGGGGGGTCAGACAAGAAGTACAGCATCGGC
CTGGCCATCGGCACCAACTCTGTGGGCTGGGCCGTGATCACCGACGAGTACAAGGTGCCCAGCAAGAAAT
TCAAGGTGCTGGGCAACACCGACCGGCACAGCATCAAGAAGAACCTGATCGGAGCCCTGCTGTTCGACAG
CGGCGAAACAGCCGAGGCCACCCGGCTGAAGAGAACCGCCAGAAGAAGATACACCAGACGGAAGAACCGG
ATCTGCTATCTGCAAGAGATCTTCAGCAACGAGATGGCCAAGGTGGACGACAGCTTCTTCCACAGACTGG
AAGAGTCCTTCCTGGTGGAAGAGGATAAGAAGCACGAGCGGCACCCCATCTTCGGCAACATCGTGGACGA
GGTGGCCTACCACGAGAAGTACCCCACCATCTACCACCTGAGAAAGAAACTGGTGGACAGCACCGACAAG
GCCGACCTGCGGCTGATCTATCTGGCCCTGGCCCACATGATCAAGTTCCGGGGCCACTTCCTGATCGAGG
GCGACCTGAACCCCGACAACAGCGACGTGGACAAGCTGTTCATCCAGCTGGTGCAGACCTACAACCAGCT
GTTCGAGGAAAACCCCATCAACGCCAGCGGCGTGGACGCCAAGGCCATCCTGTCTGCCAGACTGAGCAAG
AGCAGACGGCTGGAAAATCTGATCGCCCAGCTGCCCGGCGAGAAGAAGAATGGCCTGTTCGGAAACCTGA
TTGCCCTGAGCCTGGGCCTGACCCCCAACTTCAAGAGCAACTTCGACCTGGCCGAGGATGCCAAACTGCA
GCTGAGCAAGGACACCTACGACGACGACCTGGACAACCTGCTGGCCCAGATCGGCGACCAGTACGCCGAC
CTGTTTCTGGCCGCCAAGAACCTGTCCGACGCCATCCTGCTGAGCGACATCCTGAGAGTGAACACCGAGA
TCACCAAGGCCCCCCTGAGCGCCTCTATGATCAAGAGATACGACGAGCACCACCAGGACCTGACCCTGCT
GAAAGCTCTCGTGCGGCAGCAGCTGCCTGAGAAGTACAAAGAGATTTTCTTCGACCAGAGCAAGAACGGC
TACGCCGGCTACATTGACGGCGGAGCCAGCCAGGAAGAGTTCTACAAGTTCATCAAGCCCATCCTGGAAA
AGATGGACGGCACCGAGGAACTGCTCGTGAAGCTGAACAGAGAGGACCTGCTGCGGAAGCAGCGGACCTT
CGACAACGGCAGCATCCCCCACCAGATCCACCTGGGAGAGCTGCACGCCATTCTGCGGCGGCAGGAAGAT
TTTTACCCATTCCTGAAGGACAACCGGGAAAAGATCGAGAAGATCCTGACCTTCCGCATCCCCTACTACG
TGGGCCCTCTGGCCAGGGGAAACAGCAGATTCGCCTGGATGACCAGAAAGAGCGAGGAAACCATCACCCC
CTGGAACTTCGAGGAAGTGGTGGACAAGGGCGCTTCCGCCCAGAGCTTCATCGAGCGGATGACCAACTTC
GATAAGAACCTGCCCAACGAGAAGGTGCTGCCCAAGCACAGCCTGCTGTACGAGTACTTCACCGTGTATA
ACGAGCTGACCAAAGTGAAATACGTGACCGAGGGAATGAGAAAGCCCGCCTTCCTGAGCGGCGAGCAGAA
AAAGGCCATCGTGGACCTGCTGTTCAAGACCAACCGGAAAGTGACCGTGAAGCAGCTGAAAGAGGACTAC
TTCAAGAAAATCGAGTGCTTCGACTCCGTGGAAATCTCCGGCGTGGAAGATCGGTTCAACGCCTCCCTGG
GCACATACCACGATCTGCTGAAAATTATCAAGGACAAGGACTTCCTGGACAATGAGGAAAACGAGGACAT
TCTGGAAGATATCGTGCTGACCCTGACACTGTTTGAGGACAGAGAGATGATCGAGGAACGGCTGAAAACC
TATGCCCACCTGTTCGACGACAAAGTGATGAAGCAGCTGAAGCGGCGGAGATACACCGGCTGGGGCAGGC
TGAGCCGGAAGCTGATCAACGGCATCCGGGACAAGCAGTCCGGCAAGACAATCCTGGATTTCCTGAAGTC
CGACGGCTTCGCCAACAGAAACTTCATGCAGCTGATCCACGACGACAGCCTGACCTTTAAAGAGGACATC
CAGAAAGCCCAGGTGTCCGGCCAGGGCGATAGCCTGCACGAGCACATTGCCAATCTGGCCGGCAGCCCCG
CCATTAAGAAGGGCATCCTGCAGACAGTGAAGGTGGTGGACGAGCTCGTGAAAGTGATGGGCCGGCACAA
GCCCGAGAACATCGTGATCGAAATGGCCAGAGAGAACCAGACCACCCAGAAGGGACAGAAGAACAGCCGC
GAGAGAATGAAGCGGATCGAAGAGGGCATCAAAGAGCTGGGCAGCCAGATCCTGAAAGAACACCCCGTGG
AAAACACCCAGCTGCAGAACGAGAAGCTGTACCTGTACTACCTGCAGAATGGGCGGGATATGTACGTGGA
CCAGGAACTGGACATCAACCGGCTGTCCGACTACGATGTGGACCATATCGTGCCTCAGAGCTTTCTGAAG
GACGACTCCATCGACAACAAGGTGCTGACCAGAAGCGACAAGAACCGGGGCAAGAGCGACAACGTGCCCT
CCGAAGAGGTCGTGAAGAAGATGAAGAACTACTGGCGGCAGCTGCTGAACGCCAAGCTGATTACCCAGAG
AAAGTTCGACAATCTGACCAAGGCCGAGAGAGGCGGCCTGAGCGAACTGGATAAGGCCGGCTTCATCAAG
AGACAGCTGGTGGAAACCCGGCAGATCACAAAGCACGTGGCACAGATCCTGGACTCCCGGATGAACACTA
AGTACGACGAGAATGACAAGCTGATCCGGGAAGTGAAAGTGATCACCCTGAAGTCCAAGCTGGTGTCCGA
TTTCCGGAAGGATTTCCAGTTTTACAAAGTGCGCGAGATCAACAACTACCACCACGCCCACGACGCCTAC
CTGAACGCCGTCGTGGGAACCGCCCTGATCAAAAAGTACCCTAAGCTGGAAAGCGAGTTCGTGTACGGCG
ACTACAAGGTGTACGACGTGCGGAAGATGATCGCCAAGAGCGAGCAGGAAATCGGCAAGGCTACCGCCAA
GTACTTCTTCTACAGCAACATCATGAACTTTTTCAAGACCGAGATTACCCTGGCCAACGGCGAGATCCGG
AAGCGGCCTCTGATCGAGACAAACGGCGAAACCGGGGAGATCGTGTGGGATAAGGGCCGGGATTTTGCCA
CCGTGCGGAAAGTGCTGAGCATGCCCCAAGTGAATATCGTGAAAAAGACCGAGGTGCAGACAGGCGGCTT
CAGCAAAGAGTCTATCCTGCCCAAGAGGAACAGCGATAAGCTGATCGCCAGAAAGAAGGACTGGGACCCT
AAGAAGTACGGCGGCTTCGACAGCCCCACCGTGGCCTATTCTGTGCTGGTGGTGGCCAAAGTGGAAAAGG
GCAAGTCCAAGAAACTGAAGAGTGTGAAAGAGCTGCTGGGGATCACCATCATGGAAAGAAGCAGCTTCGA
GAAGAATCCCATCGACTTTCTGGAAGCCAAGGGCTACAAAGAAGTGAAAAAGGACCTGATCATCAAGCTG
CCTAAGTACTCCCTGTTCGAGCTGGAAAACGGCCGGAAGAGAATGCTGGCCTCTGCCGGCGAACTGCAGA
AGGGAAACGAACTGGCCCTGCCCTCCAAATATGTGAACTTCCTGTACCTGGCCAGCCACTATGAGAAGCT
GAAGGGCTCCCCCGAGGATAATGAGCAGAAACAGCTGTTTGTGGAACAGCACAAGCACTACCTGGACGAG
ATCATCGAGCAGATCAGCGAGTTCTCCAAGAGAGTGATCCTGGCCGACGCTAATCTGGACAAAGTGCTGT
CCGCCTACAACAAGCACCGGGATAAGCCCATCAGAGAGCAGGCCGAGAATATCATCCACCTGTTTACCCT
GACCAATCTGGGAGCCCCTGCCGCCTTCAAGTACTTTGACACCACCATCGACCGGAAGAGGTACACCAGC
ACCAAAGAGGTGCTGGACGCCACCCTGATCCACCAGAGCATCACCGGCCTGTACGAGACACGGATCGACC
TGTCTCAGCTGGGAGGCGACAAAAGGCCGGCGGCCACGAAAAAGGCCGGCCAGGCAAAAAAGAAAAAGGG
ATCCTAAGCTCGCTTTCTTGCTGTCCAATTTCTATTAAAGGTTCCTTTGTTCCCTAAGTCCAACTACTAA
ACTGGGGGATATTATGAAGGGCCTTGAGCATCTGGATTCTGCCTAATAAAAAACATTTATTTTCATTGCT
AGCTCGCTTTCTTGCTGTCCAATTTCTATTAAAGGTTCCTTTGTTCCCTAAGTCCAACTACTAAACTGGG
GGATATTATGAAGGGCCTTGAGCATCTGGATTCTGCCTAATAAAAAACATTTATTTTCATTGCGAATTCT
AGAAAATTCCTAGAGCTCGCTGATCAGCCTCGACTGTGCCTTCTAGTTGCCAGCCATCTGTTGTTTGCCC
CTCCCCCGTGCCTTCCTTGACCCTGGAAGGTGCCACTCCCACTGTCCTTTCCTAATAAAATGAGGAAATT
GCATCGCATTGTCTGAGTAGGTGTCATTCTATTCTGGGGGGTGGGGTGGGGCAGGACAGCAAGGGGGAGG
ATTGGGAAGAGAATAGCAGGCATGCTGGGGAGGTACGGCCGCAGGAACCCCTAGTGATGGAGTTGGCCAC
T
Features (pLannotate 1.2.2; 21 found; start..end, strand, type, name):
    117..168     -  misc_feature   bom (fragment): basis of mobility region from pBR322
    187..642     +  rep_origin     f1 ori (sequence partly withheld): f1 bacteriophage origin of replication; arrow indicates direction of (+) strand synthesis
    643..692     -  misc_feature   bom (fragment): basis of mobility region from pBR322
    794..829     -  CDS            rop (fragment): Rop protein, which maintains plasmids at low copy number; rop
    924..1028    +  promoter       AmpR promoter: bla
   1029..1889    +  CDS            AmpR: β-lactamase; bla; confers resistance to ampicillin, carbenicillin, and related antibiotics
   2060..2648    +  rep_origin     ori: high-copy-number ColE1/pMB1/pBR322/pUC origin of replication
   2710..2950    +  promoter       U6 promoter: RNA polymerase III promoter for human U6 snRNA
   3025..3084    +  misc_RNA       gRNA scaffold (fragment): guide RNA scaffold for the Streptococcus pyogenes CRISPR/Cas9 system
   3098..3383    +  enhancer       CMV enhancer: human cytomegalovirus immediate early enhancer; contains an 18-bp deletion relative to the standard CMV enhancer
   3384..3587    +  promoter       CMV promoter: human cytomegalovirus (CMV) immediate early promoter
   3629..3647    +  promoter       T7 promoter: promoter for bacteriophage T7 RNA polymerase
   3718..4194    +  CDS            tadA: TADA_ECOLI - Also known as yfhC. Experimental evidence at protein level: Swiss-Prot protein existence level 1. Catalyzes the deamination of adenosine to inosine at the wobble position 34 of tRNA(Arg2). Essential for cell viability. From Escherichia coli (strain K12).
   4315..4806    +  CDS            tadA: TADA_ECOLI - Also known as yfhC. Experimental evidence at protein level: Swiss-Prot protein existence level 1. Catalyzes the deamination of adenosine to inosine at the wobble position 34 of tRNA(Arg2). Essential for cell viability. From Escherichia coli (strain K12).
   4906..6507    +  CDS            dCas9(N): N-terminal portion of catalytically inactive Streptococcus pyogenes dCas9 carrying the D10A mutation (Zetsche et al., 2015)
   6508..9006    +  CDS            Cas9(C): C-terminal portion of Streptococcus pyogenes Cas9 (Zetsche et al., 2015)
   9007..9054    +  CDS            nucleoplasmin NLS: bipartite nuclear localization signal from nucleoplasmin
   9064..9195    +  polyA_signal   β-globin poly(A) (fragment): human β-globin polyadenylation signal
   9198..9329    +  polyA_signal   β-globin poly(A) (fragment): human β-globin polyadenylation signal
   9370..9481    +  polyA_signal   bGH poly(A) signal: bovine growth hormone polyadenylation signal
   9589..112     +  repeat_region  AAV2 ITR (across the origin): inverted terminal repeat of adeno-associated virus serotype 2 inverted
