[The description below was written by a language model from this plasmid's Addgene catalogue record and pLannotate feature annotations shown in this document.]
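Description:
pspCas9-ABE-3'UTR-sgRNA-Tetra-com-vector is a 9.6 kb mammalian expression plasmid, catalogued as built on pcDNA3.1, that carries both an adenine base editor and a modified single-guide RNA cassette. In bacteria it is maintained through a high-copy ColE1/pUC-type origin and selected with ampicillin via the β-lactamase gene. An f1 origin, short remnants of the pBR322 bom and rop regions, and a single annotated AAV2 inverted terminal repeat spanning the sequence origin are also present. The last is probably a leftover of an earlier backbone, since only one ITR is annotated and the record describes no AAV use.

The protein payload is ABEmax, driven by the CMV enhancer/promoter with a T7 promoter just downstream. The annotated coding region consists of two tandem copies of E. coli TadA adenosine deaminase followed by Streptococcus pyogenes Cas9 carrying the D10A change (a nickase, as the C-terminal portion is annotated as ordinary Cas9) and a nucleoplasmin bipartite nuclear localization signal. Downstream lie two fragments annotated as human β-globin poly(A) sequence, which probably correspond to the "3'UTR" in the name, and then the bGH polyadenylation signal. Upstream, a human U6 promoter drives an sgRNA scaffold in which the tetraloop has been replaced by the com aptamer. This explains why the scaffold is detected only as a fragment. The "vector" designation and the stated purpose suggest that no specific guide sequence is installed, though the record does not say how spacers are inserted.

According to the associated publication, this design supports delivery of adenine base editor ribonucleoproteins in lentivirus-like particles. The com aptamer presumably serves as a handle for a Com-binding partner that recruits the sgRNA-bound editor into particles, but that partner is not encoded on this plasmid.
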