Addgene plasmid #132560: pspCas9-ABE-3'UTR-sgRNA-Tetra-com-vector
Purpose: Vector plasmid expressing ABEmax and sgRNA scaffold with com replacing the Tetraloop.
Depositing lab: Baisong Lu. Publication: Adenine Base Editor Ribonucleoproteins Delivered by Lentivirus-Like Particles Show High On-Target Base Editing and Undetectable RNA Off-Target Activities. Lyu P, Lu Z, Cho SI, Yadav M, Yoo KW, Atala A, Kim JS, Lu B. CRISPR J. 2021 Feb;4(1):69-81. doi: 10.1089/crispr.2020.0095. PubMed 33616436.
Backbone
  Vector backbone: pcDNA3.1
  Vector type: Mammalian Expression
Growth in bacteria
  Bacterial resistance: Ampicillin, 100 μg/mL
  Growth temperature: 37°C
  Growth strain: NEB Stable
  Copy number: High Copy
Gene/Insert 1
  Gene/Insert name: ABEmax
  Promoter: CMV
  Cloning method: Unknown
  Sequencing primers: 5′ CMV-R: tgccaagtgggcagtttac
Gene/Insert 2
  Gene/Insert name: sgRNA, with Tetraloop replaced by com aptamer
  Cloning method: Unknown
  Sequencing primers: 5′ LKO-F: GACTATCATATGCTTACCGT
Terms and licenses: Academic/Nonprofit Terms; Industry Terms: Not Available to Industry
How to cite: pspCas9-ABE-3'UTR-sgRNA-Tetra-com-vector was a gift from Baisong Lu (Addgene plasmid # 132560 ; http://n2t.net/addgene:132560 ; RRID:Addgene_132560)
